Addgene plasmid #236551: NES-Grx1-roGFP2
Purpose: Expressing fluorescent Grx1-roGFP2 fusion protein in mammalian cells with localization in the cytoplasm.
Depositing lab: Pablo Rivera-Fuentes.
Backbone
  Vector backbone: pCMV
  Vector type: Mammalian Expression
Growth in bacteria
  Bacterial resistance: Kanamycin, 50 μg/mL
  Growth temperature: 37°C
  Growth strain: DH5alpha
  Copy number: High Copy
Gene/Insert
  Gene/Insert name: NES-Grx1-roGFP2
  Species: H. sapiens (human)
  Promoter: CMV
  Tag / fusion protein: nuclear export signal (N terminal on insert)
  Entrez Gene: NES (a.k.a. Nbla00170)
  Cloning method: Gibson Cloning
Terms and licenses: Academic/Nonprofit Terms; Industry Terms: Not Available to Industry
How to cite: NES-Grx1-roGFP2 was a gift from Pablo Rivera-Fuentes (Addgene plasmid # 236551 ; http://n2t.net/addgene:236551 ; RRID:Addgene_236551)
