[The description below was written by a language model from this plasmid's Addgene catalogue record and pLannotate feature annotations shown in this document.]
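Description:
NES-Grx1-roGFP2 is a mammalian expression plasmid on a pCMV-type backbone that produces a cytoplasm-targeted, genetically encoded redox sensor. It is propagated in E. coli as a high-copy plasmid through a ColE1/pUC-type origin and selected with kanamycin. The resistance cassette is the dual-purpose NeoR/KanR gene (Tn5 aminoglycoside phosphotransferase), placed behind both a bacterial bla promoter and the SV40 enhancer/early promoter and followed by the HSV TK polyadenylation signal. The same gene can therefore support G418 selection in mammalian cells. An f1 origin is also present. Short fragments annotated as RSF ori, ble, bGH poly(A) and SV40 large T antigen look like backbone remnants or partial sequence matches rather than functional parts.

The payload is driven by the human CMV immediate-early enhancer and promoter and terminated by the SV40 poly(A) signal. The open reading frame consists of an N-terminal nuclear export signal, human glutaredoxin-1 (annotated as GLRX) and a GFP-derived domain. The automated annotation labels this domain EGFP, but according to the record it is roGFP2, a redox-sensitive GFP variant. The export signal itself is not annotated in the feature table and presumably lies in the unannotated stretch upstream of GLRX. The catalogue's link to the NES (nestin) gene appears to be an artefact of the shared abbreviation.

In this sensor design, roGFP2 carries engineered cysteines whose disulfide state changes its excitation properties. Fused Grx1 couples that state to the glutathione redox couple, allowing ratiometric readout of the glutathione redox potential. The export signal keeps the probe out of the nucleus, so the construct suits live-cell imaging of cytoplasmic redox state in transfected mammalian cells.
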