Features (pLannotate 1.2.2; 16 found; start..end, strand, type, name):
      1..29      +  rep_origin     RSF ori (fragment): Plasmids containing the RSF 1030 origin of replication can be propagated in E. coli cells that contain additional plasmids with compatible origins.
     97..400     +  enhancer       CMV enhancer: human cytomegalovirus immediate early enhancer
    401..604     +  promoter       CMV promoter: human cytomegalovirus (CMV) immediate early promoter
    627..688     +  misc_feature   MCS (fragment): multiple cloning site
    756..1073    +  CDS            GLRX: GLRX1_HUMAN - Also known as GRX. Experimental evidence at protein level: Swiss-Prot protein existence level 1. Has a glutathione-disulfide oxidoreductase activity in the presence of NADPH and glutathione reductase. Reduces low molecular weight disulfides and proteins. From Homo sapiens (Human).
   1143..1859    +  CDS            EGFP: the original enhanced GFP (Yang et al., 1996) mammalian codon-optimized
   1884..1967    +  CDS            large T antigen (fragment): large T antigen from SV40 (simian virus 40)
   1990..2111    +  polyA_signal   SV40 poly(A) signal: SV40 polyadenylation signal
   2145..2573    -  rep_origin     f1 ori (sequence partly withheld): f1 bacteriophage origin of replication; arrow indicates direction of (+) strand synthesis
   2600..2704    +  promoter       AmpR promoter: bla
   2706..3063    +  promoter       SV40 promoter: SV40 enhancer and early promoter
   3098..3892    +  CDS            NeoR/KanR: aminoglycoside phosphotransferase from Tn5; aph(3')-II (or nptII); confers resistance to neomycin, kanamycin, and G418 (Geneticin®)
   3913..4065    +  CDS            ble (fragment): BLE_KLEPN - Experimental evidence at protein level: Swiss-Prot protein existence level 1. Binding protein with a strong affinity to the bleomycin family of antibiotics. Binds to CL990; an antimitotic-antibiotic compound. From Klebsiella pneumoniae.
   4124..4171    +  polyA_signal   HSV TK poly(A) signal: herpes simplex virus thymidine kinase polyadenylation signal (Cole and Stacy, 1985)
   4262..4278    -  polyA_signal   bGH poly(A) signal (fragment): bovine growth hormone polyadenylation signal
   4500..5088    +  rep_origin     ori: high-copy-number ColE1/pMB1/pBR322/pUC origin of replication
>Addgene plasmid #236551 | NES-Grx1-roGFP2 | addgene full sequence | sequence record 469946 | Addgene NGS Result
CCTGATTCTGTGGATAACCGTATTACCGCCATGCATTAGTTATTAATAGTAATCAATTACGGGGTCATTA
GTTCATAGCCCATATATGGAGTTCCGCGTTACATAACTTACGGTAAATGGCCCGCCTGGCTGACCGCCCA
ACGACCCCCGCCCATTGACGTCAATAATGACGTATGTTCCCATAGTAACGCCAATAGGGACTTTCCATTG
ACGTCAATGGGTGGAGTATTTACGGTAAACTGCCCACTTGGCAGTACATCAAGTGTATCATATGCCAAGT
ACGCCCCCTATTGACGTCAATGACGGTAAATGGCCCGCCTGGCATTATGCCCAGTACATGACCTTATGGG
ACTTTCCTACTTGGCAGTACATCTACGTATTAGTCATCGCTATTACCATGGTGATGCGGTTTTGGCAGTA
CATCAATGGGCGTGGATAGCGGTTTGACTCACGGGGATTTCCAAGTCTCCACCCCATTGACGTCAATGGG
AGTTTGTTTTGGCACCAAAATCAACGGGACTTTCCAAAATGTCGTAACAACTCCGCCCCATTGACGCAAA
TGGGCGGTAGGCGTGTACGGTGGGAGGTCTATATAAGCAGAGCTGGTTTAGTGAACCGTCAGATCCGCTA
GCGCTACCGGACTCAGATCTCGAGCTCAAGCTTCGAATTCTGCAGTCGACGGTACCGCCACCATGGCTCT
GCAAAAGAAGCTGGAAGAACTGGAACTGGATGAAGGAGGACAGTCGACCGGCAGCATGGCTCAAGAGTTT
GTGAACTGCAAAATCCAGCCTGGGAAGGTGGTTGTGTTCATCAAGCCCACCTGCCCGTACTGCAGGAGGG
CCCAAGAGATCCTCAGTCAATTGCCCATCAAACAAGGGCTTCTGGAATTTGTCGATATCACAGCCACCAA
CCACACTAACGAGATTCAAGATTATTTGCAACAGCTCACGGGAGCAAGAACGGTGCCTCGAGTCTTTATT
GGTAAAGATTGTATAGGCGGATGCAGTGATCTAGTCTCTTTGCAACAGAGTGGGGAACTGCTGACGCGGC
TAAAGCAGATTGGAGCTCTGCAGACTGAGGAGGAGGCCGGCGAGAAGATCAAGGAGCTGGAGAAGAAGGC
CAGGAAGCTGCCCGAGGAATTCGTGAGCAAGGGCGAGGAGCTGTTCACCGGGGTGGTGCCCATCCTGGTC
GAGCTGGACGGCGACGTAAACGGCCACAAGTTCAGCGTGTCCGGCGAGGGCGAGGGCGATGCCACCTACG
GCAAGCTGACCCTGAAGTTCATCTCCACCACCGGCAAGCTGCCCGTGCCCTGGCCCACCCTCGTGACCAC
CCTGACCTACGGCGTGCAGTGCTTCAGCCGCTACCCCGACCACATGAAGCAGCACGACTTCTTCAAGTCC
GCCATGCCCGAAGGCTACGTCCAGGAGCGCACCATCTTCTTCAAGGACGACGGCAACTACAAGACCCGCG
CCGAGGTGAAGTTCGAGGGCGACACCCTGGTGAACCGCATCGAGCTGAAGGGCATCGACTTCAAGGAGGA
CGGCAACATCCTGGGGCACAAGCTGGAGTACAACTACAACTGCCACAACGTCTATATCATGGCCGACAAG
CAGAAGAACGGCATCAAGGTGAACTTCAAGATCCGCCACAACATCGAGGACGGCAGCGTGCAGCTCGCCG
ACCACTACCAGCAGAACACCCCCATCGGCGACGGCCCCGTGCTGCTGCCCGACAACCACTACCTGAGCAC
CTGCTCCGCCCTGAGCAAAGACCCCAACGAGAAGCGCGATCACATGGTCCTGCTGGAGTTCGTGACCGCC
GCCGGGATCACTCTCGGCATGGACGAGCTGTACAAGTAAGAGAGCTAAGCGGCCGCGACTCTAGATCATA
ATCAGCCATACCACATTTGTAGAGGTTTTACTTGCTTTAAAAAACCTCCCACACCTCCCCCTGAACCTGA
AACATAAAATGAATGCAATTGTTGTTGTTAACTTGTTTATTGCAGCTTATAATGGTTACAAATAAAGCAA
TAGCATCACAAATTTCACAAATAAAGCATTTTTTTCACTGCATTCTAGTTGTGGTTTGTCCAAACTCATC
AATGTATCTTAAGGCGTAAATTGTAAGCGTTAATATTTTGTTAAAATTCGCGTTAAATTTTTGTTAAATC
AGCTCATTTTTTAACCAATAGGCCGAAATCGGCAAAATCCCTTATAAATCAAAAGAATAGACCGAGATAG
GGT
[37 nt withheld, positions 2244-2280]
AAAGAACGTGGACTCCAACGTCAAAGG
[49 nt withheld, positions 2308-2356]
T
[91 nt withheld, positions 2358-2448]
G
[124 nt withheld, positions 2450-2573]
CAGGTGGCACTTTTCGGGGAAATGTGCGCGGAACCCCTATTTGTTTATTTTTCTAAATACATTCAAATAT
GTATCCGCTCATGAGACAATAACCCTGATAAATGCTTCAATAATATTGAAAAAGGAAGAGTCCTGAGGCG
GAAAGAACCAGCTGTGGAATGTGTGTCAGTTAGGGTGTGGAAAGTCCCCAGGCTCCCCAGCAGGCAGAAG
TATGCAAAGCATGCATCTCAATTAGTCAGCAACCAGGTGTGGAAAGTCCCCAGGCTCCCCAGCAGGCAGA
AGTATGCAAAGCATGCATCTCAATTAGTCAGCAACCATAGTCCCGCCCCTAACTCCGCCCATCCCGCCCC
TAACTCCGCCCAGTTCCGCCCATTCTCCGCCCCATGGCTGACTAATTTTTTTTATTTATGCAGAGGCCGA
GGCCGCCTCGGCCTCTGAGCTATTCCAGAAGTAGTGAGGAGGCTTTTTTGGAGGCCTAGGCTTTTGCAAA
GATCGATCAAGAGACAGGATGAGGATCGTTTCGCATGATTGAACAAGATGGATTGCACGCAGGTTCTCCG
GCCGCTTGGGTGGAGAGGCTATTCGGCTATGACTGGGCACAACAGACAATCGGCTGCTCTGATGCCGCCG
TGTTCCGGCTGTCAGCGCAGGGGCGCCCGGTTCTTTTTGTCAAGACCGACCTGTCCGGTGCCCTGAATGA
ACTGCAAGACGAGGCAGCGCGGCTATCGTGGCTGGCCACGACGGGCGTTCCTTGCGCAGCTGTGCTCGAC
GTTGTCACTGAAGCGGGAAGGGACTGGCTGCTATTGGGCGAAGTGCCGGGGCAGGATCTCCTGTCATCTC
ACCTTGCTCCTGCCGAGAAAGTATCCATCATGGCTGATGCAATGCGGCGGCTGCATACGCTTGATCCGGC
TACCTGCCCATTCGACCACCAAGCGAAACATCGCATCGAGCGAGCACGTACTCGGATGGAAGCCGGTCTT
GTCGATCAGGATGATCTGGACGAAGAGCATCAGGGGCTCGCGCCAGCCGAACTGTTCGCCAGGCTCAAGG
CGAGCATGCCCGACGGCGAGGATCTCGTCGTGACCCATGGCGATGCCTGCTTGCCGAATATCATGGTGGA
AAATGGCCGCTTTTCTGGATTCATCGACTGTGGCCGGCTGGGTGTGGCGGACCGCTATCAGGACATAGCG
TTGGCTACCCGTGATATTGCTGAAGAGCTTGGCGGCGAATGGGCTGACCGCTTCCTCGTGCTTTACGGTA
TCGCCGCTCCCGATTCGCAGCGCATCGCCTTCTATCGCCTTCTTGACGAGTTCTTCTGAGCGGGACTCTG
GGGTTCGAAATGACCGACCAAGCGACGCCCAACCTGCCATCACGAGATTTCGATTCCACCGCCGCCTTCT
ATGAAAGGTTGGGCTTCGGAATCGTTTTCCGGGACGCCGGCTGGATGATCCTCCAGCGCGGGGATCTCAT
GCTGGAGTTCTTCGCCCACCCTAGGGGGAGGCTAACTGAAACACGGAAGGAGACAATACCGGAAGGAACC
CGCGCTATGACGGCAATAAAAAGACAGAATAAAACGCACGGTGTTGGGTCGTTTGTTCATAAACGCGGGG
TTCGGTCCCAGGGCTGGCACTCTGTCGATACCCCACCGAGACCCCATTGGGGTCAATACGCCCGCGTTTC
TTCCTTTTCCCCACCCCACCCCCCAAGTTCGGGTGAAGGCCCAGGGCTCGCAGCCAACGTCGGGGCGGCA
GGCCCTGCCATAGCCTCAGGTTACTCATATATACTTTAGATTGATTTAAAACTTCATTTTTAATTTAAAA
GGATCTAGGTGAAGATCCTTTTTGATAATCTCATGACCAAAATCCCTTAACGTGAGTTTTCGTTCCACTG
AGCGTCAGACCCCGTAGAAAAGATCAAAGGATCTTCTTGAGATCCTTTTTTTCTGCGCGTAATCTGCTGC
TTGCAAACAAAAAAACCACCGCTACCAGCGGTGGTTTGTTTGCCGGATCAAGAGCTACCAACTCTTTTTC
CGAAGGTAACTGGCTTCAGCAGAGCGCAGATACCAAATACTGTTCTTCTAGTGTAGCCGTAGTTAGGCCA
CCACTTCAAGAACTCTGTAGCACCGCCTACATACCTCGCTCTGCTAATCCTGTTACCAGTGGCTGCTGCC
AGTGGCGATAAGTCGTGTCTTACCGGGTTGGACTCAAGACGATAGTTACCGGATAAGGCGCAGCGGTCGG
GCTGAACGGGGGGTTCGTGCACACAGCCCAGCTTGGAGCGAACGACCTACACCGAACTGAGATACCTACA
GCGTGAGCTATGAGAAAGCGCCACGCTTCCCGAAGGGAGAAAGGCGGACAGGTATCCGGTAAGCGGCAGG
GTCGGAACAGGAGAGCGCACGAGGGAGCTTCCAGGGGGAAACGCCTGGTATCTTTATAGTCCTGTCGGGT
TTCGCCACCTCTGACTTGAGCGTCGATTTTTGTGATGCTCGTCAGGGGGGCGGAGCCTATGGAAAAACGC
CAGCAACGCGGCCTTTTTACGGTTCCTGGCCTTTTGCTGGCCTTTTGCTCACATGTTCTTTCCTGCGTTA
TCC
