>Addgene plasmid #236551 | NES-Grx1-roGFP2 | depositor partial sequence | sequence record 465399 | NES-Grx1-roGFP2
ATGGCTCTGCAAAAGAAGCTGGAAGAACTGGAACTGGATGAAGGAGGACAGTCGACCGGCAGCATGGCTC
AAGAGTTTGTGAACTGCAAAATCCAGCCTGGGAAGGTGGTTGTGTTCATCAAGCCCACCTGCCCGTACTG
CAGGAGGGCCCAAGAGATCCTCAGTCAATTGCCCATCAAACAAGGGCTTCTGGAATTTGTCGATATCACA
GCCACCAACCACACTAACGAGATTCAAGATTATTTGCAACAGCTCACGGGAGCAAGAACGGTGCCTCGAG
TCTTTATTGGTAAAGATTGTATAGGCGGATGCAGTGATCTAGTCTCTTTGCAACAGAGTGGGGAACTGCT
GACGCGGCTAAAGCAGATTGGAGCTCTGCAGACTGAGGAGGAGGCCGGCGAGAAGATCAAGGAGCTGGAG
AAGAAGGCCAGGAAGCTGCCCGAGGAATTCGTGAGCAAGGGCGAGGAGCTGTTCACCGGGGTGGTGCCCA
TCCTGGTCGAGCTGGACGGCGACGTAAACGGCCACAAGTTCAGCGTGTCCGGCGAGGGCGAGGGCGATGC
CACCTACGGCAAGCTGACCCTGAAGTTCATCTCCACCACCGGCAAGCTGCCCGTGCCCTGGCCCACCCTC
GTGACCACCCTGACCTACGGCGTGCAGTGCTTCAGCCGCTACCCCGACCACATGAAGCAGCACGACTTCT
TCAAGTCCGCCATGCCCGAAGGCTACGTCCAGGAGCGCACCATCTTCTTCAAGGACGACGGCAACTACAA
GACCCGCGCCGAGGTGAAGTTCGAGGGCGACACCCTGGTGAACCGCATCGAGCTGAAGGGCATCGACTTC
AAGGAGGACGGCAACATCCTGGGGCACAAGCTGGAGTACAACTACAACTGCCACAACGTCTATATCATGG
CCGACAAGCAGAAGAACGGCATCAAGGTGAACTTCAAGATCCGCCACAACATCGAGGACGGCAGCGTGCA
GCTCGCCGACCACTACCAGCAGAACACCCCCATCGGCGACGGCCCCGTGCTGCTGCCCGACAACCACTAC
CTGAGCACCTGCTCCGCCCTGAGCAAAGACCCCAACGAGAAGCGCGATCACATGGTCCTGCTGGAGTTCG
TGACCGCCGCCGGGATCACTCTCGGCATGGACGAGCTGTACAAGTAA
